>Addgene plasmid #46049 | pT3-EF1a-YapS127A | depositor partial sequence | sequence record 64871 | T7
NNGNAGNAGCTTGGTACCGAGCTCGGATCCACTAGTCCAGTGTGGTGGAATTCTGCAGATATCAACAAGT
TTGTACAAAAAAGCAGGCTTTAAAGGAACCAATTCAGTCGACCACCATGGACTACAAAGACGATGACGAT
AAAGCAAGGCTCGAATCGGTACCTATGGATCCCGGGCAGCAGCCGCCGCCTCAACCGGCCCCCCAGGGCC
AAGGGCAGCCGCCTTCGCAGCCCCCGCAGGGGCAGGGCCCGCCGTCCGGACCCGGGCAACCGGCACCCGC
GGCGACCCAGGCGGCGCCGCAGGCACCCCCCGCCGGGCATCAGATCGTGCACGTCCGCGGGGACTCGGAG
ACCGACCTGGAGGCGCTCTTCAACGCCGTCATGAACCCCAAGACGGCCAACGTGCCCCAGACCGTGCCCA
TGAGGCTCCGGAAGCTGCCCGACTCCTTCTTCAAGCCGCCGGAGCCCAAATCCCACTCCCGACAGGCCAG
TACTGATGCAGGCACTGCAGGAGCCCTGACTCCACAGCATGTTCGAGCTCATGCCTCTCCAGCTTCTCTG
CAGTTGGGAGCTGTTTCTCCTGGGACACTGACCCCCACTGGAGTAGTCTCTGGCCCAGCAGCTACACCCA
CAGCTCAGCATCTTCGACAGTCTTCTTTTGAGATACCTGATGATGTACCTCTGCCAGCAGGTTGGGAGAT
GGCAAAGACATCTTCTGGTCAGAGATACTTCTTAAATCACATCGATCAGACAACAACATGGCAGGACCCC
AGGAAGGCCATGCTGTCCCAGATGAACGTCACAGCCCCCACCAGTCCACCAGTGCAGCAGAATATGATGA
ACTCGGCTTCAGGTCCTCTTCCTGATGGATGGGAACAAGCCATGACTCNNNTGGAGAAATTTACTATATA
AACCATAAGACAGACCACCTCTTGGCTAGACCCAAGCTTGACCCNCGTTTTGCATGACAGAGNATCAGTC
AGANNGCTCNNNNAAACANN
