>Addgene plasmid #46049 | pT3-EF1a-YapS127A | addgene partial sequence | sequence record 66331 | EF1a-F 5'-TCAAGCCTCAGACAGTGGTTC-3'
ATTGCTTGGTACTAATACGACTCACTATAGGGAGACCCAAGCTGGCTAGGTAAGCTTGGTACCGAGCTCG
GATCCACTAGTCCAGTGTGGTGGAATTCTGCAGATATCAACAAGTTTGTACAAAAAAGCAGGCTTTAAAG
GAACCAATTCAGTCGACCACCATGGACTACAAAGACGATGACGATAAAGCAAGGCTCGAATCGGTACCTA
TGGATCCCGGGCAGCAGCCGCCGCCTCAACCGGCCCCCCAGGGCCAAGGGCAGCCGCCTTCGCAGCCCCC
GCAGGGGCAGGGCCCGCCGTCCGGACCCGGGCAACCGGCACCCGCGGCGACCCAGGCGGCGCCGCAGGCA
CCCCCCGCCGGGCATCAGATCGTGCACGTCCGCGGGGACTCGGAGACCGACCTGGAGGCGCTCTTCAACG
CCGTCATGAACCCCAAGACGGCCAACGTGCCCCAGACCGTGCCCATGAGGCTCCGGAAGCTGCCCGACTC
CTTCTTCAAGCCGCCGGAGCCCAAATCCCACTCCCGACAGGCCAGTACTGATGCAGGCACTGCAGGAGCC
CTGACTCCACAGCATGTTCGAGCTCATGCCTCTCCAGCTTCTCTGCAGTTGGGAGCTGTTTCTCCTGGGA
CACTGACCCCCACTGGAGTAGTCTCTGGCCCAGCAGCTACACCCACAGCTCAGCATCTTCGACAGTCTTC
TTTTGAGATACCTGATGATGTACCTCTGCCAGCAGGTTGGGAGATGGCAAAGACATCTTCTGGTCAGAGA
TACTTCTTAAATCACATCGATCAGACAACAAC
