[The description below was written by a language model from this plasmid's Addgene catalogue record.]
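Description:
pT3-EF1a-YapS127A is a mammalian expression plasmid built on the pT3-EF1a backbone (about 7 kb without insert), a Sleeping Beauty transposon vector. It is propagated in E. coli under ampicillin selection. The record does not state the bacterial origin of replication or the copy number, and it lists no mammalian selection marker. No feature table is provided, so the layout described here comes only from the catalogue fields and depositor comments.

The payload is the human YAP1 coding sequence (YAP2 isoform, roughly 1.5 kb) carrying the S127A substitution, with an N-terminal Flag tag for detection. It was transferred by Gateway cloning from an earlier Flag-tagged CMV-driven YAP2-S127A plasmid and is expressed here from the EF1a promoter, a strong constitutive promoter active in many mammalian cell types. Serine 127 is generally known as a key LATS kinase phosphorylation site through which Hippo signalling causes 14-3-3 binding and cytoplasmic retention of YAP. Replacing it with alanine therefore gives a form that resists this inhibition and acts as an activated, nuclear-prone transcriptional co-activator.

The expression cassette lies between the Sleeping Beauty inverted repeats, so co-delivery of a transposase source can integrate it stably into the host genome. The depositor notes that loxP sites flank these inverted repeats, which means Cre could excise the transposon, so the plasmid should not be combined with Cre in in vivo studies. The associated publication concerns YAP-driven up-regulation of Jagged-1 and NOTCH pathway activation in human hepatocellular carcinoma, consistent with use of the construct for sustained expression of activated YAP in liver cancer studies.
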