Addgene plasmid #46049: pT3-EF1a-YapS127A
Depositing lab: Xin Chen. Publication: Yes-Associated Protein Up-regulates Jagged-1 and Activates the NOTCH Pathway in Human Hepatocellular Carcinoma. Tschaharganeh DF, Chen X, Latzko P, Malz M, Gaida MM, Felix K, Ladu S, Singer S, Pinna F, Gretz N, Sticht C, Tomasi ML, Delogu S, Evert M, Fan B, Ribback S, Jiang L, Brozzetti S, Bergmann F, Dombrowski F, Schirmacher P, Calvisi DF, Breuhahn K. Gastroenterology. 2013 Jun;144(7):1530-1542.e12. doi: 10.1053/j.gastro.2013.02.009. Epub 2013 Feb 16. PubMed 23419361.
Backbone
  Vector backbone: pT3-EF1a
  Backbone size w/o insert (bp): 7000
  Vector type: Mammalian Expression
Growth in bacteria
  Bacterial resistance: Ampicillin, 100 μg/mL
  Growth temperature: 37°C
  Growth strain: DH5alpha
  Copy number: Unknown
Gene/Insert
  Gene/Insert name: Yes-kinase associated protein (alt names: YAP2, YAP65; YAP2 isoform)
  Species: H. sapiens (human)
  Insert size (bp): 1467
  Mutation: S127A
  GenBank ID: NM_006106
  Entrez Gene: YAP1 (a.k.a. COB1, YAP, YAP-1, YAP2, YAP65, YKI)
  Promoter: EF1a
  Tag / fusion protein: Flag tag (N terminal on insert)
  Cloning method: Gateway Cloning
  Sequencing primers: 5′ T7
Resource information
  A portion of this plasmid was derived from a plasmid made by: Yap2-S127A from Addgene plasmid 19050: p2xFlag CMV2-YAP2-S127A
Terms and licenses: Academic/Nonprofit Terms; Industry Terms: Not Available to Industry
Depositor comments: This plasmid is in the pT3-EF1a vector which contains loxP sites flanking the inverted repeats of SB (sleeping beauty) sequence. Therefore this plasmid cannot not used with Cre for in vivo studies.
How to cite: pT3-EF1a-YapS127A was a gift from Xin Chen (Addgene plasmid # 46049 ; http://n2t.net/addgene:46049 ; RRID:Addgene_46049)
